Addgene plasmid #108124: SAC1C389SdeltaTMD-FKBP-mCherry
Purpose: Recruitable cytosolic inactive SAC1
Depositing lab: Gerry Hammond. Publication: SAC1 degrades its lipid substrate PtdIns4P in the endoplasmic reticulum to maintain a steep chemical gradient with donor membranes. Zewe JP, Wills RC, Sangappa S, Goulden BD, Hammond GR. Elife. 2018 Feb 20;7. pii: 35588. doi: 10.7554/eLife.35588. 35588 PubMed 29461204.
Backbone
  Vector backbone: pmCherry-N1
  Vector type: Mammalian Expression
Growth in bacteria
  Bacterial resistance: Kanamycin, 50 μg/mL
  Growth temperature: 37°C
  Growth strain: DH5alpha
  Copy number: High Copy
Gene/Insert
  Gene/Insert name: SACM1L(C389S; 1-520):FKBP1A(3-108):mCherry
  Species: H. sapiens (human)
  Mutation: SACM1L(C389S; 1-520)
  Entrez Gene: SACM1L (a.k.a. SAC1)
  Promoter: CMV
  Cloning method: Gibson Cloning
Terms and licenses: Academic/Nonprofit Terms; Industry Terms: Not Available to Industry
Depositor comments: Note: The Sac1 insert contains a Y434F mutation compared to the closest reference sequence (NP_054735.3). The depositor has noted this is a common point mutation that does not affect plasmid function.
How to cite: SAC1C389SdeltaTMD-FKBP-mCherry was a gift from Gerry Hammond (Addgene plasmid # 108124 ; http://n2t.net/addgene:108124 ; RRID:Addgene_108124)
