[The description below was written by a language model from this plasmid's Addgene catalogue record and pLannotate feature annotations shown in this document.]
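Description:
SAC1C389SdeltaTMD-FKBP-mCherry is a 6,586 nt mammalian expression plasmid built on the pmCherry-N1 backbone. It is propagated in E. coli from a high-copy ColE1/pUC-type origin and selected with kanamycin. The single NeoR/KanR (Tn5 aminoglycoside phosphotransferase) gene sits behind both a bacterial bla promoter and the SV40 enhancer/early promoter and is terminated by the HSV TK polyadenylation signal, so the same marker can also confer G418 resistance in mammalian cells. An f1 origin is present as well. The short large T antigen, ble and bGH poly(A) fragments in the feature table appear to be backbone remnants or annotation hits rather than functional parts.

The payload is a single fusion open reading frame driven by the CMV immediate early enhancer and promoter and ended by the SV40 polyadenylation signal. It joins residues 1–520 of human SACM1L (SAC1), the PtdIns4P phosphatase, to FKBP1A (FKBP12, residues 3–108) and then to C-terminal mCherry. Truncation at residue 520 removes the transmembrane domains, as the name indicates, which leaves the protein cytosolic. The C389S substitution yields the inactive form stated in the record's purpose. The depositor also notes a Y434F difference from the reference sequence, described as a common variant that does not affect function.

FKBP is one half of the standard chemically induced dimerisation system, in which rapamycin bridges FKBP to an FRB domain. Co-expression with a membrane-anchored FRB partner, which is not part of this plasmid, would allow acute recruitment of the fusion to a chosen membrane, with mCherry reporting its location. The construct is thus suited as a phosphatase-dead negative control for recruitable active SAC1 in studies of where PtdIns4P is degraded in cells.
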