Features (pLannotate 1.2.2; 16 found; start..end, strand, type, name):
     66..369     +  enhancer       CMV enhancer: human cytomegalovirus immediate early enhancer
    370..573     +  promoter       CMV promoter: human cytomegalovirus (CMV) immediate early promoter
    596..627     +  misc_feature   MCS (fragment): multiple cloning site
    627..2204    +  CDS            SACM1L (fragment): SAC1_HUMAN - Also known as KIAA0851 From Homo sapiens (Human).
   2202..2525    +  CDS            FKBP1A: FKB1A_HUMAN - Also known as FKBP1, FKBP12. Experimental evidence at protein level: Swiss-Prot protein existence level 1. Keeps in an inactive conformation TGFBR1, the TGF-beta type I serine/threonine kinase receptor, preventing TGF-beta receptor activation in absence of ligand. Recruits SMAD7 to ACVR1B which prevents the association of SMAD2 and SMAD3 with the activin receptor complex, thereby blocking the activin signal. May modulate the RYR1 calcium channel activity. PPIases accelerate the folding of proteins. It catalyzes the cis-trans isomerization of proline imidic peptide bonds in oligop
   2547..3254    +  CDS            mCherry: mCherry is a basic (constitutively fluorescent) red fluorescent protein published in 2004, derived from Discosoma sp.. It is reported to be a very rapidly-maturing monomer with low acid sensitivity.
   3273..3356    +  CDS            large T antigen (fragment): large T antigen from SV40 (simian virus 40)
   3379..3500    +  polyA_signal   SV40 poly(A) signal: SV40 polyadenylation signal
   3534..3962    -  rep_origin     f1 ori (sequence partly withheld): f1 bacteriophage origin of replication; arrow indicates direction of (+) strand synthesis
   3989..4093    +  promoter       AmpR promoter: bla
   4095..4452    +  promoter       SV40 promoter: SV40 enhancer and early promoter
   4487..5281    +  CDS            NeoR/KanR: aminoglycoside phosphotransferase from Tn5; aph(3')-II (or nptII); confers resistance to neomycin, kanamycin, and G418 (Geneticin®)
   5302..5454    +  CDS            ble (fragment): BLE_KLEPN - Experimental evidence at protein level: Swiss-Prot protein existence level 1. Binding protein with a strong affinity to the bleomycin family of antibiotics. Binds to CL990; an antimitotic-antibiotic compound. From Klebsiella pneumoniae.
   5513..5560    +  polyA_signal   HSV TK poly(A) signal: herpes simplex virus thymidine kinase polyadenylation signal (Cole and Stacy, 1985)
   5651..5667    -  polyA_signal   bGH poly(A) signal (fragment): bovine growth hormone polyadenylation signal
   5889..6477    +  rep_origin     ori: high-copy-number ColE1/pMB1/pBR322/pUC origin of replication
>Addgene plasmid #108124 | SAC1C389SdeltaTMD-FKBP-mCherry | addgene full sequence | sequence record 207671 | Addgene NGS Result
TGCATTAGTTATTAATAGTAATCAATTACGGGGTCATTAGTTCATAGCCCATATATGGAGTTCCGCGTTA
CATAACTTACGGTAAATGGCCCGCCTGGCTGACCGCCCAACGACCCCCGCCCATTGACGTCAATAATGAC
GTATGTTCCCATAGTAACGCCAATAGGGACTTTCCATTGACGTCAATGGGTGGAGTATTTACGGTAAACT
GCCCACTTGGCAGTACATCAAGTGTATCATATGCCAAGTACGCCCCCTATTGACGTCAATGACGGTAAAT
GGCCCGCCTGGCATTATGCCCAGTACATGACCTTATGGGACTTTCCTACTTGGCAGTACATCTACGTATT
AGTCATCGCTATTACCATGGTGATGCGGTTTTGGCAGTACATCAATGGGCGTGGATAGCGGTTTGACTCA
CGGGGATTTCCAAGTCTCCACCCCATTGACGTCAATGGGAGTTTGTTTTGGCACCAAAATCAACGGGACT
TTCCAAAATGTCGTAACAACTCCGCCCCATTGACGCAAATGGGCGGTAGGCGTGTACGGTGGGAGGTCTA
TATAAGCAGAGCTGGTTTAGTGAACCGTCAGATCCGCTAGCGCTACCGGACTCAGATCTCGAGCTCATGG
CGACGGCGGCCTACGAGCAGCTGAAGCTGCATATCACACCTGAAAAATTTTATGTGGAAGCTTGTGATGA
TGGAGCAGATGACGTACTTACCATTGACCGTGTGTCCACAGAGGTTACCCTTGCAGTCAAGAAAGATGTT
CCTCCTTCAGCTGTCACAAGACCAATATTTGGTATACTGGGCACAATCCATCTGGTGGCAGGTAATTATC
TTATAGTCATTACCAAAAAGATAAAAGTAGGTGAATTTTTCAGTCATGTAGTCTGGAAAGCAACAGATTT
TGATGTCCTTTCTTATAAGAAGACAATGTTGCACTTAACTGATATTCAGTTACAAGATAATAAAACCTTC
CTAGCGATGCTAAACCATGTCTTGAATGTGGATGGATTTTACTTTTCAACAACATATGATTTGACCCATA
CTTTGCAGCGGCTATCCAACACTAGTCCTGAATTCCAAGAAATGAGTCTCTTGGAAAGGGCAGATCAGCG
GTTTGTATGGAATGGTCATCTTCTAAGAGAACTTTCTGCACAGCCAGAGGTTCATCGGTTTGCCCTTCCA
GTGTTACATGGCTTTATTACCATGCATTCATGTTCTATTAATGGAAAATACTTTGATTGGATTCTCATCT
CGAGGAGGAGCTGTTTCAGAGCTGGTGTGCGCTATTATGTAAGAGGAATTGATTCGGAAGGCCATGCAGC
TAACTTTGTAGAAACAGAACAAATTGTGCACTACAATGGGAGCAAAGCTTCGTTTGTACAGACTCGAGGA
TCAATACCTGTTTTCTGGTCCCAAAGACCAAACCTCAAGTACAAACCACTGCCACAGATCAGCAAAGTAG
CAAATCACATGGACGGTTTCCAAAGGCATTTTGATTCCCAAGTAATTATTTATGGAAAACAAGTTATAAT
CAATCTGATTAACCAGAAGGGCTCGGAGAAGCCACTTGAGCAGACATTTGCAACAATGGTGTCTTCCTTG
GGAAGTGGAATGATGAGATACATTGCCTTTGACTTCCATAAGGAATGTAAAAATATGAGATGGGATCGAC
TAAGTATTTTATTGGATCAGGTAGCAGAAATGCAAGATGAATTAAGTTATTTTCTAGTGGACTCTGCTGG
CCAGGTGGTGGCAAACCAGGAAGGCGTGTTCCGAAGCAATAGCATGGATTGTCTAGATAGAACCAATGTG
ATCCAGAGTTTGTTAGCTCGTCGTTCACTTCAGGCCCAACTTCAGAGACTAGGAGTTTTGCATGTGGGAC
AAAAGCTTGAAGAACAAGATGAATTTGAGAAGATTTTCAAAAATGCCTGGGCTGACAACGCAAATGCTTG
TGCCAAGCAATATGCGGGAACTGGTGCCTTGAAGACTGACTTTACCAGAACTGGAAAGAGAACTCATTTG
GGACTTATAATGGATGGCTGGAACTCAATGATACGATATTATAAGAACAACTTTTCCGATGGATTTAGAC
AAGATTCCATAGACTTATTTCTTGGAAACTATTCAGTGGATGAATTAGAATCTCATAGTCCTTTAAGTGT
TCCAAGGGACTGGAAATTGTCGACGGTACCGATGGGAGTGCAGGTGGAAACCATCTCCCCAGGAGACGGG
CGCACCTTCCCCAAGCGCGGCCAGACCTGCGTGGTGCACTACACCGGGATGCTTGAAGATGGAAAGAAAT
TTGATTCCTCCCGGGACAGAAACAAGCCCTTTAAGTTTATGCTAGGCAAGCAGGAGGTGATCCGAGGCTG
GGAAGAAGGGGTTGCCCAGATGAGTGTGGGTCAGAGAGCCAAACTGACTATATCTCCAGATTATGCCTAT
GGTGCCACTGGGCACCCAGGCATCATCCCACCACATGCCACTCTCGTCTTCGATGTGGAGCTTCTAAAAC
TGGAACGGGATCCACCGGTCGCCACCATGGTGAGCAAGGGCGAGGAGGATAACATGGCCATCATCAAGGA
GTTCATGCGCTTCAAGGTGCACATGGAGGGCTCCGTGAACGGCCACGAGTTCGAGATCGAGGGCGAGGGC
GAGGGCCGCCCCTACGAGGGCACCCAGACCGCCAAGCTGAAGGTGACCAAGGGTGGCCCCCTGCCCTTCG
CCTGGGACATCCTGTCCCCTCAGTTCATGTACGGCTCCAAGGCCTACGTGAAGCACCCCGCCGACATCCC
CGACTACTTGAAGCTGTCCTTCCCCGAGGGCTTCAAGTGGGAGCGCGTGATGAACTTCGAGGACGGCGGC
GTGGTGACCGTGACCCAGGACTCCTCCCTGCAGGACGGCGAGTTCATCTACAAGGTGAAGCTGCGCGGCA
CCAACTTCCCCTCCGACGGCCCCGTAATGCAGAAGAAGACCATGGGCTGGGAGGCCTCCTCCGAGCGGAT
GTACCCCGAGGACGGCGCCCTGAAGGGCGAGATCAAGCAGAGGCTGAAGCTGAAGGACGGCGGCCACTAC
GACGCTGAGGTCAAGACCACCTACAAGGCCAAGAAGCCCGTGCAGCTGCCCGGCGCCTACAACGTCAACA
TCAAGTTGGACATCACCTCCCACAACGAGGACTACACCATCGTGGAACAGTACGAACGCGCCGAGGGCCG
CCACTCCACCGGCGGCATGGACGAGCTGTACAAGTAAGCGGCCGCGACTCTAGATCATAATCAGCCATAC
CACATTTGTAGAGGTTTTACTTGCTTTAAAAAACCTCCCACACCTCCCCCTGAACCTGAAACATAAAATG
AATGCAATTGTTGTTGTTAACTTGTTTATTGCAGCTTATAATGGTTACAAATAAAGCAATAGCATCACAA
ATTTCACAAATAAAGCATTTTTTTCACTGCATTCTAGTTGTGGTTTGTCCAAACTCATCAATGTATCTTA
AGGCGTAAATTGTAAGCGTTAATATTTTGTTAAAATTCGCGTTAAATTTTTGTTAAATCAGCTCATTTTT
TAACCAATAGGCCGAAATCGGCAAAATCCCTTATAAATCAAAAGAATAGACCGAGATAGGGT
[37 nt withheld, positions 3633-3669]
AAAGAACGTGGACTCCAACGTCAAAGG
[49 nt withheld, positions 3697-3745]
T
[91 nt withheld, positions 3747-3837]
G
[124 nt withheld, positions 3839-3962]
CAGGTGGCACTTTTCGGGGAAATGTGCGCGGAACCCCTATTTGTTTATTTTTCTAAATACATTCAAATAT
GTATCCGCTCATGAGACAATAACCCTGATAAATGCTTTAATAATATTGAAAAAGGAAGAGTCCTGAGGCG
GAAAGAACCAGCTGTGGAATGTGTGTCAGTTAGGGTGTGGAAAGTCCCCAGGCTCCCCAGCAGGCAGAAG
TATGCAAAGCATGCATCTCAATTAGTCAGCAACCAGGTGTGGAAAGTCCCCAGGCTCCCCAGCAGGCAGA
AGTATGCAAAGCATGCATCTCAATTAGTCAGCAACCATAGTCCCGCCCCTAACTCCGCCCATCCCGCCCC
TAACTCCGCCCAGTTCCGCCCATTCTCCGCCCCATGGCTGACTAATTTTTTTTATTTATGCAGAGGCCGA
GGCCGCCTCGGCCTCTGAGCTATTCCAGAAGTAGTGAGGAGGCTTTTTTGGAGGCCTAGGCTTTTGCAAA
GATCGATCAAGAGACAGGATGAGGATCGTTTCGCATGATTGAACAAGATGGATTGCACGCAGGTTCTCCG
GCCGCTTGGGTGGAGAGGCTATTCGGCTATGACTGGGCACAACAGACAATCGGCTGCTCTGATGCCGCCG
TGTTCCGGCTGTCAGCGCAGGGGCGCCCGGTTCTTTTTGTCAAGACCGACCTGTCCGGTGCCCTGAATGA
ACTGCAAGACGAGGCAGCGCGGCTATCGTGGCTGGCCACGACGGGCGTTCCTTGCGCAGCTGTGCTCGAC
GTTGTCACTGAAGCGGGAAGGGACTGGCTGCTATTGGGCGAAGTGCCGGGGCAGGATCTCCTGTCATCTC
ACCTTGCTCCTGCCGAGAAAGTATCCATCATGGCTGATGCAATGCGGCGGCTGCATACGCTTGATCCGGC
TACCTGCCCATTCGACCACCAAGCGAAACATCGCATCGAGCGAGCACGTACTCGGATGGAAGCCGGTCTT
GTCGATCAGGATGATCTGGACGAAGAGCATCAGGGGCTCGCGCCAGCCGAACTGTTCGCCAGGCTCAAGG
CGAGCATGCCCGACGGCGAGGATCTCGTCGTGACCCATGGCGATGCCTGCTTGCCGAATATCATGGTGGA
AAATGGCCGCTTTTCTGGATTCATCGACTGTGGCCGGCTGGGTGTGGCGGACCGCTATCAGGACATAGCG
TTGGCTACCCGTGATATTGCTGAAGAGCTTGGCGGCGAATGGGCTGACCGCTTCCTCGTGCTTTACGGTA
TCGCCGCTCCCGATTCGCAGCGCATCGCCTTCTATCGCCTTCTTGACGAGTTCTTCTGAGCGGGACTCTG
GGGTTCGAAATGACCGACCAAGCGACGCCCAACCTGCCATCACGAGATTTCGATTCCACCGCCGCCTTCT
ATGAAAGGTTGGGCTTCGGAATCGTTTTCCGGGACGCCGGCTGGATGATCCTCCAGCGCGGGGATCTCAT
GCTGGAGTTCTTCGCCCACCCTAGGGGGAGGCTAACTGAAACACGGAAGGAGACAATACCGGAAGGAACC
CGCGCTATGACGGCAATAAAAAGACAGAATAAAACGCACGGTGTTGGGTCGTTTGTTCATAAACGCGGGG
TTCGGTCCCAGGGCTGGCACTCTGTCGATACCCCACCGAGACCCCATTGGGGCCAATACGCCCGCGTTTC
TTCCTTTTCCCCACCCCACCCCCCAAGTTCGGGTGAAGGCCCAGGGCTCGCAGCCAACGTCGGGGCGGCA
GGCCCTGCCATAGCCTCAGGTTACTCATATATACTTTAGATTGATTTAAAACTTCATTTTTAATTTAAAA
GGATCTAGGTGAAGATCCTTTTTGATAATCTCATGACCAAAATCCCTTAACGTGAGTTTTCGTTCCACTG
AGCGTCAGACCCCGTAGAAAAGATCAAAGGATCTTCTTGAGATCCTTTTTTTCTGCGCGTAATCTGCTGC
TTGCAAACAAAAAAACCACCGCTACCAGCGGTGGTTTGTTTGCCGGATCAAGAGCTACCAACTCTTTTTC
CGAAGGTAACTGGCTTCAGCAGAGCGCAGATACCAAATACTGTTCTTCTAGTGTAGCCGTAGTTAGGCCA
CCACTTCAAGAACTCTGTAGCACCGCCTACATACCTCGCTCTGCTAATCCTGTTACCAGTGGCTGCTGCC
AGTGGCGATAAGTCGTGTCTTACCGGGTTGGACTCAAGACGATAGTTACCGGATAAGGCGCAGCGGTCGG
GCTGAACGGGGGGTTCGTGCACACAGCCCAGCTTGGAGCGAACGACCTACACCGAACTGAGATACCTACA
GCGTGAGCTATGAGAAAGCGCCACGCTTCCCGAAGGGAGAAAGGCGGACAGGTATCCGGTAAGCGGCAGG
GTCGGAACAGGAGAGCGCACGAGGGAGCTTCCAGGGGGAAACGCCTGGTATCTTTATAGTCCTGTCGGGT
TTCGCCACCTCTGACTTGAGCGTCGATTTTTGTGATGCTCGTCAGGGGGGCGGAGCCTATGGAAAAACGC
CAGCAACGCGGCCTTTTTACGGTTCCTGGCCTTTTGCTGGCCTTTTGCTCACATGTTCTTTCCTGCGTTA
TCCCCTGATTCTGTGGATAACCGTATTACCGCCA
